>Addgene plasmid #247276 | NSK163 CMV-TO-SMN2 Nluc - active (exon 6, 7, 8) | addgene full sequence | sequence record 492861 | Addgene NGS Result
TGCGGTGGGCTCTATGGAGATCTATCGATGTTCTGGGGATGCGGTGGGCTCTATGGCTTCTGAGGCGGAA
AGAACCAGCTGGGGCTCTAGGGGGTATCCCC
[124 nt withheld, positions 102-225]
C
[91 nt withheld, positions 227-317]
AGGGTGATGGTTCACGTACCTAGAAGTTCCTATTCCGAAGTTCCTATTCTCTAGAAAGTATAGGAACTTC
CTTGGCCAAAAAGCCTGAACTCACCGCGACGTCTGTCGAGAAGTTTCTGATCGAAAAGTTCGACAGCGTC
TCCGACCTGATGCAGCTCTCGGAGGGCGAAGAATCTCGTGCTTTCAGCTTCGATGTAGGAGGGCGTGGAT
ATGTCCTGCGGGTAAATAGCTGCGCCGATGGTTTCTACAAAGATCGTTATGTTTATCGGCACTTTGCATC
GGCCGCGCTCCCGATTCCGGAAGTGCTTGACATTGGGGAATTCAGCGAGAGCCTGACCTATTGCATCTCC
CGCCGTGCACAGGGTGTCACGTTGCAAGACCTGCCTGAAACCGAACTGCCCGCTGTTCTGCAGCCGGTCG
CGGAGGCCATGGATGCGATCGCTGCGGCCGATCTTAGCCAGACGAGCGGGTTCGGCCCATTCGGACCGCA
AGGAATCGGTCAATACACTACATGGCGTGATTTCATATGCGCGATTGCTGATCCCCATGTGTATCACTGG
CAAACTGTGATGGACGACACCGTCAGTGCGTCCGTCGCGCAGGCTCTCGATGAGCTGATGCTTTGGGCCG
AGGACTGCCCCGAAGTCCGGCACCTCGTGCACGCGGATTTCGGCTCCAACAATGTCCTGACGGACAATGG
CCGCATAACAGCGGTCATTGACTGGAGCGAGGCGATGTTCGGGGATTCCCAATACGAGGTCGCCAACATC
TTCTTCTGGAGGCCGTGGTTGGCTTGTATGGAGCAGCAGACGCGCTACTTCGAGCGGAGGCATCCGGAGC
TTGCAGGATCGCCGCGGCTCCGGGCGTATATGCTCCGCATTGGTCTTGACCAACTCTATCAGAGCTTGGT
TGACGGCAATTTCGATGATGCAGCTTGGGCGCAGGGTCGATGCGACGCAATCGTCCGATCCGGAGCCGGG
ACTGTCGGGCGTACACAAATCGCCCGCAGAAGCGCGGCCGTCTGGACCGATGGCTGTGTAGAAGTACTCG
CCGATAGTGGAAACCGACGCCCCAGCACTCGTCCGAGGGCAAAGGAATAGCACGTACTACGAGATTTCGA
TTCCACCGCCGCCTTCTATGAAAGGTTGGGCTTCGGAATCGTTTTCCGGGACGCCGGCTGGATGATCCTC
CAGCGCGGGGATCTCATGCTGGAGTTCTTCGCCCACCCCAACTTGTTTATTGCAGCTTATAATGGTTACA
AATAAAGCAATAGCATCACAAATTTCACAAATAAAGCATTTTTTTCACTGCATTCTAGTTGTGGTTTGTC
CAAACTCATCAATGTATCTTATCATGTCTGTATACCGTCGACCTCTAGCTAGAGCTTGGCGTAATCATGG
TCATAGCTGTTTCCTGTGTGAAATTGTTATCCGCTCACAATTCCACACAACATACGAGCCGGAAGCATAA
AGTGTAAAGCCTGGGGTGCCTAATGAGTGAGCTAACTCACATTAATTGCGTTGCGCTCACTGCCCGCTTT
CCAGTCGGGAAACCTGTCGTGCCAGCTGCATTAATGAATCGGCCAACGCGCGGGGAGAGGCGGTTTGCGT
ATTGGGCGCTCTTCCGCTTCCTCGCTCACTGACTCGCTGCGCTCGGTCGTTCGGCTGCGGCGAGCGGTAT
CAGCTCACTCAAAGGCGGTAATACGGTTATCCACAGAATCAGGGGATAACGCAGGAAAGAACATGTGAGC
AAAAGGCCAGCAAAAGGCCAGGAACCGTAAAAAGGCCGCGTTGCTGGCGTTTTTCCATAGGCTCCGCCCC
CCTGACGAGCATCACAAAAATCGACGCTCAAGTCAGAGGTGGCGAAACCCGACAGGACTATAAAGATACC
AGGCGTTTCCCCCTGGAAGCTCCCTCGTGCGCTCTCCTGTTCCGACCCTGCCGCTTACCGGATACCTGTC
CGCCTTTCTCCCTTCGGGAAGCGTGGCGCTTTCTCATAGCTCACGCTGTAGGTATCTCAGTTCGGTGTAG
GTCGTTCGCTCCAAGCTGGGCTGTGTGCACGAACCCCCCGTTCAGCCCGACCGCTGCGCCTTATCCGGTA
ACTATCGTCTTGAGTCCAACCCGGTAAGACACGACTTATCGCCACTGGCAGCAGCCACTGGTAACAGGAT
TAGCAGAGCGAGGTATGTAGGCGGTGCTACAGAGTTCTTGAAGTGGTGGCCTAACTACGGCTACACTAGA
AGAACAGTATTTGGTATCTGCGCTCTGCTGAAGCCAGTTACCTTCGGAAAAAGAGTTGGTAGCTCTTGAT
CCGGCAAACAAACCACCGCTGGTAGCGGTGGTTTTTTTGTTTGCAAGCAGCAGATTACGCGCAGAAAAAA
AGGATCTCAAGAAGATCCTTTGATCTTTTCTACGGGGTCTGACGCTCAGTGGAACGAAAACTCACGTTAA
GGGATTTTGGTCATGAGATTATCAAAAAGGATCTTCACCTAGATCCTTTTAAATTAAAAATGAAGTTTTA
AATCAATCTAAAGTATATATGAGTAAACTTGGTCTGACAGTTACCAATGCTTAATCAGTGAGGCACCTAT
CTCAGCGATCTGTCTATTTCGTTCATCCATAGTTGCCTGACTCCCCGTCGTGTAGATAACTACGATACGG
GAGGGCTTACCATCTGGCCCCAGTGCTGCAATGATACCGCGAGACCCACGCTCACCGGCTCCAGATTTAT
CAGCAATAAACCAGCCAGCCGGAAGGGCCGAGCGCAGAAGTGGTCCTGCAACTTTATCCGCCTCCATCCA
GTCTATTAATTGTTGCCGGGAAGCTAGAGTAAGTAGTTCGCCAGTTAATAGTTTGCGCAACGTTGTTGCC
ATTGCTACAGGCATCGTGGTGTCACGCTCGTCGTTTGGTATGGCTTCATTCAGCTCCGGTTCCCAACGAT
CAAGGCGAGTTACATGATCCCCCATGTTGTGCAAAAAAGCGGTTAGCTCCTTCGGTCCTCCGATCGTTGT
CAGAAGTAAGTTGGCCGCAGTGTTATCACTCATGGTTATGGCAGCACTGCATAATTCTCTTACTGTCATG
CCATCCGTAAGATGCTTTTCTGTGACTGGTGAGTACTCAACCAAGTCATTCTGAGAATAGTGTATGCGGC
GACCGAGTTGCTCTTGCCCGGCGTCAATACGGGATAATACCGCGCCACATAGCAGAACTTTAAAAGTGCT
CATCATTGGAAAACGTTCTTCGGGGCGAAAACTCTCAAGGATCTTACCGCTGTTGAGATCCAGTTCGATG
TAACCCACTCGTGCACCCAACTGATCTTCAGCATCTTTTACTTTCACCAGCGTTTCTGGGTGAGCAAAAA
CAGGAAGGCAAAATGCCGCAAAAAAGGGAATAAGGGCGACACGGAAATGTTGAATACTCATACTCTTCCT
TTTTCAATATTATTGAAGCATTTATCAGGGTTATTGTCTCATGAGCGGATACATATTTGAATGTATTTAG
AAAAATAAACAAATAGGGGTTCCGCGCACATTTCCCCGAAAAGTGCCACCTGACGTCGACGGATCGGGAG
ATCTCCCGATCCCCTATGGTGCACTCTCAGTACAATCTGCTCTGATGCCGCATAGTTAAGCCAGTATCTG
CTCCCTGCTTGTGTGTTGGAGGTCGCTGAGTAGTGCGCGAGCAAAATTTAAGCTACAACAAGGCAAGGCT
TGACCGACAATTGCATGAAGAATCTGCTTAGGGTTAGGCGTTTTGCGCTGCTTCGTACGGGCCAGATATA
CGCGTTGACATTGATTATTGACTAGTTATTAATAGTAATCAATTACGGGGTCATTAGTTCATAGCCCATA
TATGGAGTTCCGCGTTACATAACTTACGGTAAATGGCCCGCCTGGCTGACCGCCCAACGACCCCCGCCCA
TTGACGTCAATAATGACGTATGTTCCCATAGTAACGCCAATAGGGACTTTCCATTGACGTCAATGGGTGG
AGTATTTACGGTAAACTGCCCACTTGGCAGTACATCAAGTGTATCATATGCCAAGTACGCCCCCTATTGA
CGTCAATGACGGTAAATGGCCCGCCTGGCATTATGCCCAGTACATGACCTTATGGGACTTTCCTACTTGG
CAGTACATCTACGTATTAGTCATCGCTATTACCATGGTGATGCGGTTTTGGCAGTACATCAATGGGCGTG
GATAGCGGTTTGACTCACGGGGATTTCCAAGTCTCCACCCCATTGACGTCAATGGGAGTTTGTTTTGGCA
CCAAAATCAACGGGACTTTCCAAAATGTCGTAACAACTCCGCCCCATTGACGCAAATGGGCGGTAGGCGT
GTACGGTGGGAGGTCTATATAAGCAGAGCTCTCCCTATCAGTGATAGAGATCTCCCTATCAGTGATAGAG
ATCGTCGACGAGCTCGTTTAGTGAACCGTCAGATCGCCTGGAGACGCCATCCACGCTGTTTTGACCTCCA
TAGAAGACACCGGGACCGATCCAGCCTCCGGACTCTAGCGTTTAAACTTAAGCTTCGCCACCATGGGATC
CATAATTCCCCCACCACCTCCCATATGTCCAGATTCTCTTGATGATGCTGATGCTTTGGGAAGTATGTTA
ATTTCATGGTACATGAGTGGCTATCATACTGGCTATTATATGGGTTTTAGACAAAATCAAAAAGAAGGAA
GGTGCTCACATTCCTTAAATATAAGGAGAAATGCTGGCATAGAGCAGCACGTCTTCACACTCGAAGATTT
CGTTGGGGACTGGCGACAGACAGCCGGCTACAACCTGGACCAAGTCCTTGAACAGGGAGGTGTGTCCAGT
TTGTTTCAGAATCTCGGGGTGTCCGTAACTCCGATCCAAAGGATTGTCCTGAGCGGTGAAAATGGGCTGA
AGATCGACATCCATGTCATCATCCCGTATGAAGGTCTGAGCGGCGACCAAATGGGCCAGATCGAAAAAAT
TTTTAAGGTGGTGTACCCTGTGGATGATCATCACTTTAAGGTGATCCTGCACTATGGCACACTGGTAATC
GACGGGGTTACGCCGAACATGATCGACTATTTCGGACGGCCGTATGAAGGCATCGCCGTGTTCGACGGCA
AAAAGATCACTGTAACAGGGACCCTGTGGAACGGCAACAAAATTATCGACGAGCGCCTGATCAACCCCGA
CGGCTCCCTGCTGTTCCGAGTAACCATCAACGGAGTGACCGGCTGGCGGCTGTGCGAACGCATTCTGGCG
TAGCTCGAGGAGGGCCCGAACAAAAACTCATCTCAGAAGAGGATCTGAATAGCGCCGTCGACCATCATCA
TAATCATCATTGAGTTTAAACCCGCTGATCAGCCTCGACTGTGCCTTCTAGTTGCCAGCCATCTGTTGTT
TGCCCCTCCCCCGTGCCTTCCTTGACCCTGGAAGGTGCCACTCCCACTGTCCTTTCCTAATAAAATGAGG
AAATTGCATCGCATTGTCTGAGTAGGTGTCATTCTATTCTGGGGGGTGGGGTGGGGCAGGACAGCAAGGG
GGAGGATTGGGAAGACAATAGCAGGCATGCTGGGGA
Features (pLannotate 1.2.2; 23 found; start..end, strand, type, name):
     33..56      +  polyA_signal   bGH poly(A) signal (fragment): bovine growth hormone polyadenylation signal
     60..81      +  promoter       SV40 promoter (fragment): SV40 enhancer and early promoter
    102..335     +  rep_origin     f1 ori (fragment) (sequence partly withheld): f1 bacteriophage origin of replication; arrow indicates direction of (+) strand synthesis
    340..387     +  protein_bind   FRT: FLP-mediated recombination occurs in the 8-bp core sequence TCTAGAAA (Turan and Bode, 2011). FLP recombinase from the Saccharomyces cerevisiae 2μ plasmid
    395..1417    +  CDS            HygR: aminoglycoside phosphotransferase from E. coli; aph(4)-Ia; confers resistance to hygromycin
   1427..1552    +  CDS            ble (fragment): BLE_KLEPN - Experimental evidence at protein level: Swiss-Prot protein existence level 1. Binding protein with a strong affinity to the bleomycin family of antibiotics. Binds to CL990; an antimitotic-antibiotic compound. From Klebsiella pneumoniae.
   1547..1668    +  polyA_signal   SV40 poly(A) signal: SV40 polyadenylation signal
   1741..1757    -  protein_bind   lac operator: The lac repressor binds to the lac operator to inhibit transcription in E. coli. This inhibition can be relieved by adding lactose or isopropyl-β-D-thiogalactopyranoside (IPTG). lac repressor encoded by lacI
   1765..1795    -  promoter       lac promoter: promoter for the E. coli lac operon
   1810..1831    -  protein_bind   CAP binding site: CAP binding activates transcription in the presence of cAMP. E. coli catabolite activator protein
   1844..1936    -  CDS            lacI (fragment): lac repressor; lacI; The lac repressor binds to the lac operator to inhibit transcription in E. coli. This inhibition can be relieved by adding lactose or isopropyl-β-D-thiogalactopyranoside (IPTG).
   2119..2707    -  rep_origin     ori: high-copy-number ColE1/pMB1/pBR322/pUC origin of replication
   2878..3738    -  CDS            AmpR: β-lactamase; bla; confers resistance to ampicillin, carbenicillin, and related antibiotics
   3739..3843    -  promoter       AmpR promoter: bla
   3902..3954    -  misc_feature   bom (fragment): basis of mobility region from pBR322
   4104..4483    +  enhancer       CMV enhancer: human cytomegalovirus immediate early enhancer
   4484..4687    +  promoter       CMV promoter: human cytomegalovirus (CMV) immediate early promoter
   4689..4708    +  promoter       PLtetO-1 promoter (fragment): modified phage lambda PL promoter with tet operator sites (Lutz and Bujard, 1997)
   4710..4729    +  promoter       PLtetO-1 promoter (fragment): modified phage lambda PL promoter with tet operator sites (Lutz and Bujard, 1997)
   4737..4770    +  promoter       TRE3GV promoter (fragment): 3rd-generation Tet-responsive promoter that can be activated by binding of Tet-On® 3G, optimized for retroviral and lentiviral vectors
   4890..5027    +  CDS            SMN1 (fragment): SMN_HUMAN - Also known as SMN, SMNT. Experimental evidence at protein level: Swiss-Prot protein existence level 1. The SMN complex plays a catalyst role in the assembly of small nuclear ribonucleoproteins (snRNPs), the building blocks of the spliceosome. Thereby, plays an important role in the splicing of cellular pre-mRNAs. Most spliceosomal snRNPs contain a common set of Sm proteins SNRPB, SNRPD1, SNRPD2, SNRPD3, SNRPE, SNRPF and SNRPG that assemble in a heptameric protein ring on the Sm site of the small nuclear RNA to form the core snRNP. In the cytosol, the Sm proteins SNRPD1, SNRPD2, SNR
   5058..5569    +  CDS            Nluc (fragment): NanoLuc® luciferase human codon-optimized
   5676..17      +  polyA_signal   bGH poly(A) signal (across the origin): bovine growth hormone polyadenylation signal
