[The description below was written by a language model from this plasmid's Addgene catalogue record and pLannotate feature annotations shown in this document.]
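Description:
NSK163 CMV-TO-SMN2 Nluc - active (exon 6, 7, 8) is a 5.9 kb mammalian expression plasmid built on a Flp-In backbone. It is maintained in E. coli through a high-copy ColE1/pUC-type origin and an ampicillin resistance gene. The backbone also carries a fragment of the f1 origin and remnants of lac regulatory elements. For stable, site-specific integration, it has an FRT site immediately upstream of a hygromycin resistance coding sequence followed by an SV40 polyadenylation signal. No intact promoter is annotated upstream of that sequence. In the standard Flp-In design, FLP-mediated recombination into a genomic FRT landing pad places the hygromycin gene behind a promoter and start codon resident at the target site, so only correctly integrated cells become hygromycin resistant.

The payload is driven by CMV-TO, the CMV immediate early enhancer and promoter followed by short elements annotated as tet operator-containing fragments. This arrangement typically allows repression by Tet repressor and induction with tetracycline or doxycycline in TetR-expressing cells, and constitutive expression elsewhere. Downstream is a human SMN2 segment described as exons 6, 7 and 8, which the annotation software matches to the closely related SMN1. It is followed by NanoLuc luciferase and the bovine growth hormone polyadenylation signal. The short annotated SMN region (under 140 nt) suggests a spliced, intron-free arrangement rather than a full minigene, though the record does not say so explicitly. The insert carries an "A" insertion at position 49 of exon 7. Together with the "active" designation, this suggests the insertion sets the reading frame so that the exon 7-included form yields luminescent Nluc, although the record does not spell this out. The associated work concerns RNA sensing in living mammalian cells, where the construct probably serves as a luminescent reporter or positive reference.
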