Addgene plasmid #247276: NSK163 CMV-TO-SMN2 Nluc - active (exon 6, 7, 8)
Purpose: Expresses human SMN2 exons 6, 7, 8 followed by Nluc
Depositing lab: Xiaojing Gao. Depositing organization: Stanford University. Publication: Sequence-Independent RNA Sensing in Living Mammalian Cells. Kolber NS, Kaseniit KE, Lanz TV, Robinson WH, Gao XJ. bioRxiv [Preprint]. 2025 Sep 18:2025.09.18.677213. doi: 10.1101/2025.09.18.677213. PubMed 41000785.
Backbone
  Vector backbone: FLP-IN
  Vector type: Mammalian Expression
Growth in bacteria
  Bacterial resistance: Ampicillin, 100 μg/mL
  Growth temperature: 37°C
  Growth strain: DH5alpha
  Copy number: High Copy
Gene/Insert
  Gene/Insert name: SMN2 exons 6,7,8-Nluc
  Species: H. sapiens (human)
  Mutation: "A" insertion at position 49 of exon 7
  Entrez Gene: SMN2 (a.k.a. BCD541, C-BCD541, GEMIN1, SMNC, TDRD16B)
  Promoter: CMV-TO
  Cloning method: Unknown
Terms and licenses: Academic/Nonprofit Terms; Industry Terms: Not Available to Industry
How to cite: NSK163 CMV-TO-SMN2 Nluc - active (exon 6, 7, 8) was a gift from Xiaojing Gao (Addgene plasmid # 247276 ; http://n2t.net/addgene:247276 ; RRID:Addgene_247276)
